Addgene plasmid #116430: pHAGE-MAP2K4-G294E
Purpose: Lentiviral expression of MAP2K4 G294E
Depositing lab: Gordon Mills & Kenneth Scott. Depositing organization: Baylor College of Medicine. Publication: Systematic Functional Annotation of Somatic Mutations in Cancer. Ng PK, Li J, Jeong KJ, Shao S, Chen H, Tsang YH, Sengupta S, Wang Z, Bhavana VH, Tran R, Soewito S, Minussi DC, Moreno D, Kong K, Dogruluk T, Lu H, Gao J, Tokheim C, Zhou DC, Johnson AM, Zeng J, Ip CKM, Ju Z, Wester M, Yu S, Li Y, Vellano CP, Schultz N, Karchin R, Ding L, Lu Y, Cheung LWT, Chen K, Shaw KR, Meric-Bernstam F, Scott KL, Yi S, Sahni N, Liang H, Mills GB. Cancer Cell. 2018 Mar 12;33(3):450-462.e10. doi: 10.1016/j.ccell.2018.01.021. PubMed 29533785.
Backbone
  Vector backbone: pHAGE
  Vector type: Lentiviral
Growth in bacteria
  Bacterial resistance: Ampicillin, 100 μg/mL
  Growth temperature: 37°C
  Growth strain: Stbl3
  Copy number: High Copy
Gene/Insert
  Gene/Insert name: MAP2K4
  Species: H. sapiens (human)
  Mutation: G294E
  Entrez Gene: MAP2K4 (a.k.a. JNKK, JNKK1, MAPKK4, MEK4, MKK4, PRKMK4, SAPKK-1, SAPKK1, SEK1, SERK1, SKK1)
  Cloning method: Gateway Cloning
Terms and licenses: Academic/Nonprofit Terms; Industry Terms: Not Available to Industry
How to cite: pHAGE-MAP2K4-G294E was a gift from Gordon Mills & Kenneth Scott (Addgene plasmid # 116430 ; http://n2t.net/addgene:116430 ; RRID:Addgene_116430)
