[The description below was written by a language model from this plasmid's Addgene catalogue record and pLannotate feature annotations shown in this document.]
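Description:
pHAGE-MAP2K4-G294E is an HIV-1-derived lentiviral expression plasmid of about 9.7 kb, built on the pHAGE backbone to deliver a mutant form of human MAP2K4 (also known as MKK4, MEK4, SEK1 or JNKK1). It is propagated in E. coli through a high-copy ColE1/pUC-type origin and selected with ampicillin via the β-lactamase gene. The backbone also carries small residual fragments of lac regulatory elements, SV40 origin and SV40 poly(A) sequence. The viral portion contains a truncated 5' LTR, the Ψ packaging signal with a short gag fragment, the Rev response element for Rev-dependent nuclear export of the genomic RNA, and the cPPT/CTS. It ends in a ΔU3 3' LTR, which makes the integrated provirus self-inactivating. No viral structural or enzymatic genes are annotated beyond short fragments, so packaging functions would have to be supplied in trans.

The internal expression cassette is driven by the strong constitutive human EF-1α promoter. The MAP2K4 open reading frame, carrying the G294E substitution, was introduced by Gateway cloning and is flanked by attB1 and attB2 sites. A V5 epitope tag lies just downstream of attB2, but the record does not state whether it is fused in frame to the kinase. An EMCV IRES followed by EGFP lets the same transcript also produce a fluorescent marker for identifying or sorting transduced cells, and a WPRE enhances transcript expression. MAP2K4 is a dual-specificity kinase that activates the JNK stress-activated MAP kinases. The construct is intended for lentiviral expression of this variant in mammalian cells and comes from a project on systematic functional annotation of somatic mutations in cancer.
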