Features (pLannotate 1.2.2; 27 found; start..end, strand, type, name):
    377..634     +  LTR            5' LTR (truncated): truncated 5' long terminal repeat (LTR) from HIV-1
    681..806     +  misc_feature   HIV-1 Ψ: packaging signal of human immunodeficiency virus type 1
    790..1128    +  CDS            HIV-1 gag (fragment): gag protein from human immunodeficiency virus 1; gag
   1303..1536    +  misc_feature   RRE: The Rev response element (RRE) of HIV-1 allows for Rev-dependent mRNA export from the nucleus to the cytoplasm.
   1913..2013    +  CDS            Rev (fragment): human immunodeficiency virus 1 (HIV-1) Rev protein; rev; enhances nuclear export of unspliced and incompletely spliced viral mRNAs
   2058..2175    +  misc_feature   cPPT/CTS: central polypurine tract and central termination sequence of HIV-1
   2223..3401    +  promoter       EF-1α promoter: strong constitutive promoter for human elongation factor EF-1α
   3422..3442    +  protein_bind   attB1: mutant version of attB; core recombination site for the Gateway® BP reaction BP Clonase™
   3448..4644    +  CDS            MAP2K4: MP2K4_HUMAN - Also known as JNKK1, MEK4, MKK4, PRKMK4, SEK1, SERK1, SKK1. Experimental evidence at protein level: Swiss-Prot protein existence level 1. Dual specificity protein kinase which acts as an essential component of the MAP kinase signal transduction pathway. Essential component of the stress-activated protein kinase/c-Jun N-terminal kinase (SAP/JNK) signaling pathway. With MAP2K7/MKK7, is the one of the only known kinase to directly activate the stress-activated protein kinase/c-Jun N-terminal kinases MAPK8/JNK1, MAPK9/JNK2 and MAPK10/JNK3. MAP2K4/MKK4 and MAP2K7/MKK7 both activate th
   4649..4673    -  protein_bind   attB2: mutant version of attB; recombination site for the Gateway® BP reaction BP Clonase™
   4726..4767    +  CDS            V5 tag: epitope tag from simian virus 5
   4893..5355    +  misc_feature   IRES: internal ribosome entry site (IRES) of the encephalomyocarditis virus (EMCV)
   5369..6088    +  CDS            EGFP: the original enhanced GFP (Yang et al., 1996) mammalian codon-optimized
   6102..6690    +  misc_feature   WPRE: woodchuck hepatitis virus posttranscriptional regulatory element
   6698..6763    +  CDS            nef (fragment): NEF_HV1Z2 - Experimental evidence at protein level: Swiss-Prot protein existence level 1. Extracellular Nef protein targets CD4(+) T-lymphocytes for apoptosis by interacting with CXCR4 surface receptors. From Human immunodeficiency virus type 1 group M subtype D (isolate Z2/CDC-Z34) (HIV-1).
   6765..6998    +  LTR            3' LTR (ΔU3): self-inactivating 3' long terminal repeat (LTR) from HIV-1
   7203..7307    +  promoter       AmpR promoter: bla
   7308..8168    +  CDS            AmpR: β-lactamase; bla; confers resistance to ampicillin, carbenicillin, and related antibiotics
   8339..8927    +  rep_origin     ori: high-copy-number ColE1/pMB1/pBR322/pUC origin of replication
   9110..9164    +  CDS            lacI (fragment): lac repressor; lacI; The lac repressor binds to the lac operator to inhibit transcription in E. coli. This inhibition can be relieved by adding lactose or isopropyl-β-D-thiogalactopyranoside (IPTG).
   9170..9263    +  rep_origin     SV40 ori (fragment): SV40 origin of replication
   9288..9325    +  CDS            lacI (fragment): lac repressor; lacI; The lac repressor binds to the lac operator to inhibit transcription in E. coli. This inhibition can be relieved by adding lactose or isopropyl-β-D-thiogalactopyranoside (IPTG).
   9338..9359    +  protein_bind   CAP binding site: CAP binding activates transcription in the presence of cAMP. E. coli catabolite activator protein
   9374..9404    +  promoter       lac promoter: promoter for the E. coli lac operon
   9412..9428    +  protein_bind   lac operator: The lac repressor binds to the lac operator to inhibit transcription in E. coli. This inhibition can be relieved by adding lactose or isopropyl-β-D-thiogalactopyranoside (IPTG). lac repressor encoded by lacI
   9462..9545    +  polyA_signal   SV40 poly(A) signal (fragment): SV40 polyadenylation signal
   9712..329     +  CDS            nef (fragment) (across the origin): NEF_HV1BR - Experimental evidence at protein level: Swiss-Prot protein existence level 1. Extracellular Nef protein targets CD4(+) T-lymphocytes for apoptosis by interacting with CXCR4 surface receptors (PubMed:14990729). From Human immunodeficiency virus type 1 group M subtype B (isolate BRU/LAI) (HIV-1).
>Addgene plasmid #116430 | pHAGE-MAP2K4-G294E | addgene full sequence | sequence record 252422 | Addgene NGS Result
TGGAAGGGCTAATTCACTCCCAAAGAAGACAAGATATCCTTGATCTGTGGATCTACCACACACAAGGCTA
CTTCCCTGATTAGCAGAACTACACACCAGGGCCAGGGGTCAGATATCCACTGACCTTTGGATGGTGCTAC
AAGCTAGTACCAGTTGAGCCAGATAAGGTAGAAGAGGCCAATAAAGGAGAGAACACCAGCTTGTTACACC
CTGTGAGCCTGCATGGGATGGATGACCCGGAGAGAGAAGTGTTAGAGTGGAGGTTTGACAGCCGCCTAGC
ATTTCATCACGTGGCCCGAGAGCTGCATCCGGAGTACTTCAAGAACTGCTGATATCGAGCTTGCTACAAG
GGACTTTCCGCTGGGGACTTTCCAGGGAGGCGTGGCCTGGGCGGGACTGGGGAGTGGCGAGCCCTCAGAT
CCTGCATATAAGCAGCTGCTTTTTGCCTGTACTGGGTCTCTCTGGTTAGACCAGATCTGAGCCTGGGAGC
TCTCTGGCTAACTAGGGAACCCACTGCTTAAGCCTCAATAAAGCTTGCCTTGAGTGCTTCAAGTAGTGTG
TGCCCGTCTGTTGTGTGACTCTGGTAACTAGAGATCCCTCAGACCCTTTTAGTCAGTGTGGAAAATCTCT
AGCAGTGGCGCCCGAACAGGGACTTGAAAGCGAAAGGGAAACCAGAGGAGCTCTCTCGACGCAGGACTCG
GCTTGCTGAAGCGCGCACGGCAAGAGGCGAGGGGCGGCGACTGGTGAGTACGCCAAAAATTTTGACTAGC
GGAGGCTAGAAGGAGAGAGATGGGTGCGAGAGCGTCAGTATTAAGCGGGGGAGAATTAGATCGCGATGGG
AAAAAATTCGGTTAAGGCCAGGGGGAAAGAAAAAATATAAATTAAAACATATAGTATGGGCAAGCAGGGA
GCTAGAACGATTCGCAGTTAATCCTGGCCTGTTAGAAACATCAGAAGGCTGTAGACAAATACTGGGACAG
CTACAACCATCCCTTCAGACAGGATCAGAAGAACTTAGATCATTATATAATACAGTAGCAACCCTCTATT
GTGTGCATCAAAGGATAGAGATAAAAGACACCAAGGAAGCTTTAGACAAGATAGAGGAAGAGCAAAACAA
AAGTAAGACCACCGCACAGCAAGCGGCCGGCCGCTGATCTTCAGACCTGGAGGAGGAGATATGAGGGACA
ATTGGAGAAGTGAATTATATAAATATAAAGTAGTAAAAATTGAACCATTAGGAGTAGCACCCACCAAGGC
AAAGAGAAGAGTGGTGCAGAGAGAAAAAAGAGCAGTGGGAATAGGAGCTTTGTTCCTTGGGTTCTTGGGA
GCAGCAGGAAGCACTATGGGCGCAGCGTCAATGACGCTGACGGTACAGGCCAGACAATTATTGTCTGGTA
TAGTGCAGCAGCAGAACAATTTGCTGAGGGCTATTGAGGCGCAACAGCATCTGTTGCAACTCACAGTCTG
GGGCATCAAGCAGCTCCAGGCAAGAATCCTGGCTGTGGAAAGATACCTAAAGGATCAACAGCTCCTGGGG
ATTTGGGGTTGCTCTGGAAAACTCATTTGCACCACTGCTGTGCCTTGGAATGCTAGTTGGAGTAATAAAT
CTCTGGAACAGATTTGGAATCACACGACCTGGATGGAGTGGGACAGAGAAATTAACAATTACACAAGCTT
AATACACTCCTTAATTGAAGAATCGCAAAACCAGCAAGAAAAGAATGAACAAGAATTATTGGAATTAGAT
AAATGGGCAAGTTTGTGGAATTGGTTTAACATAACAAATTGGCTGTGGTATATAAAATTATTCATAATGA
TAGTAGGAGGCTTGGTAGGTTTAAGAATAGTTTTTGCTGTACTTTCTATAGTGAATAGAGTTAGGCAGGG
ATATTCACCATTATCGTTTCAGACCCACCTCCCAACCCCGAGGGGACCCGACAGGCCCGAAGGAATAGAA
GAAGAAGGTGGAGAGAGAGACAGAGACAGATCCATTCGATTAGTGAACGGATCTCGACGGTATCGCCGAA
TTCACAAATGGCAGTATTCATCCACAATTTTAAAAGAAAAGGGGGGATTGGGGGGTACAGTGCAGGGGAA
AGAATAGTAGACATAATAGCAACAGACATACAAACTAAAGAATTACAAAAACAAATTACAAAAATTCAAA
ATTTTCGGGTTTATTACAGGGACAGCAGAGATCCAGTTTGGACTAGTCGTGAGGCTCCGGTGCCCGTCAG
TGGGCAGAGCGCACATCGCCCACAGTCCCCGAGAAGTTGGGGGGAGGGGTCGGCAATTGAACCGGTGCCT
AGAGAAGGTGGCGCGGGGTAAACTGGGAAAGTGATGTCGTGTACTGGCTCCGCCTTTTTCCCGAGGGTGG
GGGAGAACCGTATATAAGTGCAGTAGTCGCCGTGAACGTTCTTTTTCGCAACGGGTTTGCCGCCAGAACA
CAGGTAAGTGCCGTGTGTGGTTCCCGCGGGCCTGGCCTCTTTACGGGTTATGGCCCTTGCGTGCCTTGAA
TTACTTCCACCTGGCTGCAGTACGTGATTCTTGATCCCGAGCTTCGGGTTGGAAGTGGGTGGGAGAGTTC
GAGGCCTTGCGCTTAAGGAGCCCCTTCGCCTCGTGCTTGAGTTGAGGCCTGGCCTGGGCGCTGGGGCCGC
CGCGTGCGAATCTGGTGGCACCTTCGCGCCTGTCTCGCTGCTTTCGATAAGTCTCTAGCCATTTAAAATT
TTTGATGACCTGCTGCGACGCTTTTTTTCTGGCAAGATAGTCTTGTAAATGCGGGCCAAGATCTGCACAC
TGGTATTTCGGTTTTTGGGGCCGCGGGCGGCGACGGGGCCCGTGCGTCCCAGCGCACATGTTCGGCGAGG
CGGGGCCTGCGAGCGCGGCCACCGAGAATCGGACGGGGGTAGTCTCAAGCTGGCCGGCCTGCTCTGGTGC
CTGGCCTCGCGCCGCCGTGTATCGCCCCGCCCTGGGCGGCAAGGCTGGCCCGGTCGGCACCAGTTGCGTG
AGCGGAAAGATGGCCGCTTCCCGGCCCTGCTGCAGGGAGCTCAAAATGGAGGACGCGGCGCTCGGGAGAG
CGGGCGGGTGAGTCACCCACACAAAGGAAAAGGGCCTTTCCGTCCTCAGCCGTCGCTTCATGTGACTCCA
CGGAGTACCGGGCGCCGTCCAGGCACCTCGATTAGTTCTCGAGCTTTTGGAGTACGTCGTCTTTAGGTTG
GGGGGAGGGGTTTTATGCGATGGAGTTTCCCCACACTGAGTGGGTGGAGACTGAAGTTAGGCCAGCTTGG
CACTTGATGTAATTCTCCTTGGAATTTGCCCTTTTTGAGTTTGGATCTTGGTTCATTCTCAAGCCTCAGA
CAGTGGTTCAAAGTTTTTTTCTTCCATTTCAGGTGTCGTGAAGCGGCCCTGCAGATATCAACAAGTTTGT
ACAAAAAAGCAGGCACCATGGCGGCTCCGAGCCCGAGCGGCGGCGGCGGCTCCGGGGGCGGCCGCGGCAG
CGGCACCCCCGGCCCCGTAGGGTCCCCGGCGCCAGGCCACCCGGCCGTCAGCAGCATGCAGGGTAAACGC
AAAGCACTGAAGTTGAATTTTGCAAATCCACCTTTCAAATCTACAGCAAGGTTTACTCTGAATCCCAATC
CTACAGGAGTTCAAAACCCACACATAGAGAGACTGAGAACACACAGCATTGAGTCATCAGGAAAACTGAA
GATCTCCCCTGAACAACACTGGGATTTCACTGCAGAGGACTTGAAAGACCTTGGAGAAATTGGACGAGGA
GCTTATGGTTCTGTCAACAAAATGGTCCACAAACCAAGTGGGCAAATAATGGCAGTTAAAAGAATTCGGT
CAACAGTGGATGAAAAAGAACAAAAACAACTTCTTATGGATTTGGATGTAGTAATGCGGAGTAGTGATTG
CCCATACATTGTTCAGTTTTATGGTGCACTCTTCAGAGAGGGTGACTGTTGGATCTGTATGGAACTCATG
TCTACCTCGTTTGATAAGTTTTACAAATATGTATATAGTGTATTAGATGATGTTATTCCAGAAGAAATTT
TAGGCAAAATCACTTTAGCAACTGTGAAAGCACTAAACCACTTAAAAGAAAACTTGAAAATTATTCACAG
AGATATCAAACCTTCCAATATTCTTCTGGACAGAAGTGGAAATATTAAGCTCTGTGACTTCGGCATCAGT
GGACAGCTTGTGGACTCTATTGCCAAGACAAGAGATGCTGGCTGTAGGCCATACATGGCACCTGAAAGAA
TAGACCCAAGCGCATCACGACAAGGATATGATGTCCGCTCTGATGTCTGGAGTTTGGAGATCACATTGTA
TGAGTTGGCCACAGGCCGATTTCCTTATCCAAAGTGGAATAGTGTATTTGATCAACTAACACAAGTCGTG
AAAGGAGATCCTCCGCAGCTGAGTAATTCTGAGGAAAGGGAATTCTCCCCGAGTTTCATCAACTTTGTCA
ACTTGTGCCTTACGAAGGATGAATCCAAAAGGCTAAAGTATAAAGAGCTTCTGAAACATCCCTTTATTTT
GATGTATGAAGAACGTGCCGTTGAGGTCGCATGCTATGTTTGTAAAATCCTGGATCAAATGCCAGCTACT
CCCAGCTCTCCCATGTATGTCGATTAGAACCCAGCTTTCTTGTACAAAGTGGTTGATATCCAGCACAGTG
GCGGCCGCTCGAGTCTAGAGGGCCCGCGGTTCGAAGGTAAGCCTATCCCTAACCCTCTCCTCGGTCTCGA
TTCTACGCGTACCGGTTAGTAATGAGATCCCTCCCCCCCCCCTAACGTTACTGGCCGAAGCCGCTTGGAA
TAAGGCCGGTGTGCGTTTGTCTATATGTTATTTTCCACCATATTGCCGTCTTTTGGCAATGTGAGGGCCC
GGAAACCTGGCCCTGTCTTCTTGACGAGCATTCCTAGGGGTCTTTCCCCTCTCGCCAAAGGAATGCAAGG
TCTGTTGAATGTCGTGAAGGAAGCAGTTCCTCTGGAAGCTTCTTGAAGACAAACAACGTCTGTAGCGACC
CTTTGCAGGCAGCGGAACCCCCCACCTGGCGACAGGTGCCTCTGCGGCCAAAAGCCACGTGTATAAGATA
CACCTGCAAAGGCGGCACAACCCCAGTGCCACGTTGTGAGTTGGATAGTTGTGGAAAGAGTCAAATGGCT
CTCCTCAAGCGTATTCAACAAGGGGCTGAAGGATGCCCAGAAGGTACCCCATTGTATGGGATCTGATCTG
GGGCCTCGGTGCACATGCTTTACATGTGTTTAGTCGAGGTTAAAAAAACGTCTAGGCCCCCCGAACCACG
GGGACGTGGTTTTCCTTTGAAAAACACGATGATAATATGGCCACACATATGGTGAGCAAGGGCGAGGAGC
TGTTCACCGGGGTGGTGCCCATCCTGGTCGAGCTGGACGGCGACGTAAACGGCCACAAGTTCAGCGTGTC
CGGCGAGGGCGAGGGCGATGCCACCTACGGCAAGCTGACCCTGAAGTTCATCTGCACCACCGGCAAGCTG
CCCGTGCCCTGGCCCACCCTCGTGACCACCCTGACCTACGGCGTGCAGTGCTTCAGCCGCTACCCCGACC
ACATGAAGCAGCACGACTTCTTCAAGTCCGCCATGCCCGAAGGCTACGTCCAGGAGCGCACCATCTTCTT
CAAGGACGACGGCAACTACAAGACCCGCGCCGAGGTGAAGTTCGAGGGCGACACCCTGGTGAACCGCATC
GAGCTGAAGGGCATCGACTTCAAGGAGGACGGCAACATCCTGGGGCACAAGCTGGAGTACAACTACAACA
GCCACAACGTCTATATCATGGCCGACAAGCAGAAGAACGGCATCAAGGTGAACTTCAAGATCCGCCACAA
CATCGAGGACGGCAGCGTGCAGCTCGCCGACCACTACCAGCAGAACACCCCCATCGGCGACGGCCCCGTG
CTGCTGCCCGACAACCACTACCTGAGCACCCAGTCCGCCCTGAGCAAAGACCCCAACGAGAAGCGCGATC
ACATGGTCCTGCTGGAGTTCGTGACCGCCGCCGGGATCACTCTCGGCATGGACGAGCTGTACAAGTAAAT
CGATAGATCCTAATCAACCTCTGGATTACAAAATTTGTGAAAGATTGACTGGTATTCTTAACTATGTTGC
TCCTTTTACGCTATGTGGATACGCTGCTTTAATGCCTTTGTATCATGCTATTGCTTCCCGTATGGCTTTC
ATTTTCTCCTCCTTGTATAAATCCTGGTTGCTGTCTCTTTATGAGGAGTTGTGGCCCGTTGTCAGGCAAC
GTGGCGTGGTGTGCACTGTGTTTGCTGACGCAACCCCCACTGGTTGGGGCATTGCCACCACCTGTCAGCT
CCTTTCCGGGACTTTCGCTTTCCCCCTCCCTATTGCCACGGCGGAACTCATCGCCGCCTGCCTTGCCCGC
TGCTGGACAGGGGCTCGGCTGTTGGGCACTGACAATTCCGTGGTGTTGTCGGGGAAATCATCGTCCTTTC
CTTGGCTGCTCGCCTGTGTTGCCACCTGGATTCTGCGCGGGACGTCCTTCTGCTACGTCCCTTCGGCCCT
CAATCCAGCGGACCTTCCTTCCCGCGGCCTGCTGCCGGCTCTGCGGCCTCTTCCGCGTCTTCGCCTTCGC
CCTCAGACGAGTCGGATCTCCCTTTGGGCCGCCTCCCCGCCTGAGATCCTTTAAGACCAATGACTTACAA
GGCAGCTGTAGATCTTAGCCACTTTTTAAAAGAAAAGGGGGGACTGGAAGGGCTAATTCACTCCCAACGA
AGACAAGATCTGCTTTTTGCTTGTACTGGGTCTCTCTGGTTAGACCAGATCTGAGCCTGGGAGCTCTCTG
GCTAACTAGGGAACCCACTGCTTAAGCCTCAATAAAGCTTGCCTTGAGTGCTTCAAGTAGTGTGTGCCCG
TCTGTTGTGTGACTCTGGTAACTAGAGATCCCTCAGACCCTTTTAGTCAGTGTGGAAAATCTCTAGCAGT
AGTAGTTCATGTCATCTTATTATTCAGTATTTATAACTTGCAAAGAAATGAATATCAGAGAGTGAGAGGC
CCGGGTTAATTAAGGAAAGGGCTAGATCATTCTTGAAGACGAAAGGGCCTCGTGATACGCCTATTTTTAT
AGGTTAATGTCATGATAATAATGGTTTCTTAGACGTCAGGTGGCACTTTTCGGGGAAATGTGCGCGGAAC
CCCTATTTGTTTATTTTTCTAAATACATTCAAATATGTATCCGCTCATGAGACAATAACCCTGATAAATG
CTTCAATAATATTGAAAAAGGAAGAGTATGAGTATTCAACATTTCCGTGTCGCCCTTATTCCCTTTTTTG
CGGCATTTTGCCTTCCTGTTTTTGCTCACCCAGAAACGCTGGTGAAAGTAAAAGATGCTGAAGATCAGTT
GGGTGCACGAGTGGGTTACATCGAACTGGATCTCAACAGCGGTAAGATCCTTGAGAGTTTTCGCCCCGAA
GAACGTTTTCCAATGATGAGCACTTTTAAAGTTCTGCTATGTGGCGCGGTATTATCCCGTGTTGACGCCG
GGCAAGAGCAACTCGGTCGCCGCATACACTATTCTCAGAATGACTTGGTTGAGTACTCACCAGTCACAGA
AAAGCATCTTACGGATGGCATGACAGTAAGAGAATTATGCAGTGCTGCCATAACCATGAGTGATAACACT
GCGGCCAACTTACTTCTGACAACGATCGGAGGACCGAAGGAGCTAACCGCTTTTTTGCACAACATGGGGG
ATCATGTAACTCGCCTTGATCGTTGGGAACCGGAGCTGAATGAAGCCATACCAAACGACGAGCGTGACAC
CACGATGCCTGTAGCAATGGCAACAACGTTGCGCAAACTATTAACTGGCGAACTACTTACTCTAGCTTCC
CGGCAACAATTAATAGACTGGATGGAGGCGGATAAAGTTGCAGGACCACTTCTGCGCTCGGCCCTTCCGG
CTGGCTGGTTTATTGCTGATAAATCTGGAGCCGGTGAGCGTGGGTCTCGCGGTATCATTGCAGCACTGGG
GCCAGATGGTAAGCCCTCCCGTATCGTAGTTATCTACACGACGGGGAGTCAGGCAACTATGGATGAACGA
AATAGACAGATCGCTGAGATAGGTGCCTCACTGATTAAGCATTGGTAACTGTCAGACCAAGTTTACTCAT
ATATACTTTAGATTGATTTAAAACTTCATTTTTAATTTAAAAGGATCTAGGTGAAGATCCTTTTTGATAA
TCTCATGACCAAAATCCCTTAACGTGAGTTTTCGTTCCACTGAGCGTCAGACCCCGTAGAAAAGATCAAA
GGATCTTCTTGAGATCCTTTTTTTCTGCGCGTAATCTGCTGCTTGCAAACAAAAAAACCACCGCTACCAG
CGGTGGTTTGTTTGCCGGATCAAGAGCTACCAACTCTTTTTCCGAAGGTAACTGGCTTCAGCAGAGCGCA
GATACCAAATACTGTTCTTCTAGTGTAGCCGTAGTTAGGCCACCACTTCAAGAACTCTGTAGCACCGCCT
ACATACCTCGCTCTGCTAATCCTGTTACCAGTGGCTGCTGCCAGTGGCGATAAGTCGTGTCTTACCGGGT
TGGACTCAAGACGATAGTTACCGGATAAGGCGCAGCGGTCGGGCTGAACGGGGGGTTCGTGCACACAGCC
CAGCTTGGAGCGAACGACCTACACCGAACTGAGATACCTACAGCGTGAGCTATGAGAAAGCGCCACGCTT
CCCGAAGGGAGAAAGGCGGACAGGTATCCGGTAAGCGGCAGGGTCGGAACAGGAGAGCGCACGAGGGAGC
TTCCAGGGGGAAACGCCTGGTATCTTTATAGTCCTGTCGGGTTTCGCCACCTCTGACTTGAGCGTCGATT
TTTGTGATGCTCGTCAGGGGGGCGGAGCCTATGGAAAAACGCCAGCAACGCGGCCTTTTTACGGTTCCTG
GCCTTTTGCTGGCCTTTTGCTCACATGTTCTTTCCTGCGTTATCCCCTGATTCTGTGGATAACCGTATTA
CCGCCTTTGAGTGAGCTGATACCGCTCGCCGCAGCCGAACGACCGAGCGCAGCGAGTCAGTGAGCGAGGA
AGCGGAAGAGCGCCCAATACGCAAACCGCCTCTCCCCGCGCGTTGGCCGATTCATTAATGCAGCAAGCTC
ATGGCTGACTAATTTTTTTTATTTATGCAGAGGCCGAGGCCGCCTCGGCCTCTGAGCTATTCCAGAAGTA
GTGAGGAGGCTTTTTTGGAGGCCTAGGCTTTTGCAAAAAGCTCCCCGTGGCACGACAGGTTTCCCGACTG
GAAAGCGGGCAGTGAGCGCAACGCAATTAATGTGAGTTAGCTCACTCATTAGGCACCCCAGGCTTTACAC
TTTATGCTTCCGGCTCGTATGTTGTGTGGAATTGTGAGCGGATAACAATTTCACACAGGAAACAGCTATG
ACATGATTACGAATTTCACAAATAAAGCATTTTTTTCACTGCATTCTAGTTGTGGTTTGTCCAAACTCAT
CAATGTATCTTATCATGTCTGGATCAACTGGATAACTCAAGCTAACCAAAATCATCCCAAACTTCCCACC
CCATACCCTATTACCACTGCCAATTACCTGTGGTTTCATTTACTCTAAACCTGTGATTCCTCTGAATTAT
TTTCATTTTAAAGAAATTGTATTTGTTAAATATGTACTACAAACTTAGTAGT
