>Addgene plasmid #116430 | pHAGE-MAP2K4-G294E | depositor partial sequence | sequence record 219304 | insert
ATGGCGGCTCCGAGCCCGAGCGGCGGCGGCGGCTCCGGGGGCGGCCGCGGCAGCGGCACCCCCGGCCCCG
TAGGGTCCCCGGCGCCAGGCCACCCGGCCGTCAGCAGCATGCAGGGTAAACGCAAAGCACTGAAGTTGAA
TTTTGCAAATCCACCTTTCAAATCTACAGCAAGGTTTACTCTGAATCCCAATCCTACAGGAGTTCAAAAC
CCACACATAGAGAGACTGAGAACACACAGCATTGAGTCATCAGGAAAACTGAAGATCTCCCCTGAACAAC
ACTGGGATTTCACTGCAGAGGACTTGAAAGACCTTGGAGAAATTGGACGAGGAGCTTATGGTTCTGTCAA
CAAAATGGTCCACAAACCAAGTGGGCAAATAATGGCAGTTAAAAGAATTCGGTCAACAGTGGATGAAAAA
GAACAAAAACAACTTCTTATGGATTTGGATGTAGTAATGCGGAGTAGTGATTGCCCATACATTGTTCAGT
TTTATGGTGCACTCTTCAGAGAGGGTGACTGTTGGATCTGTATGGAACTCATGTCTACCTCGTTTGATAA
GTTTTACAAATATGTATATAGTGTATTAGATGATGTTATTCCAGAAGAAATTTTAGGCAAAATCACTTTA
GCAACTGTGAAAGCACTAAACCACTTAAAAGAAAACTTGAAAATTATTCACAGAGATATCAAACCTTCCA
ATATTCTTCTGGACAGAAGTGGAAATATTAAGCTCTGTGACTTCGGCATCAGTGGACAGCTTGTGGACTC
TATTGCCAAGACAAGAGATGCTGGCTGTAGGCCATACATGGCACCTGAAAGAATAGACCCAAGCGCATCA
CGACAAGGATATGATGTCCGCTCTGATGTCTGGAGTTTGGAGATCACATTGTATGAGTTGGCCACAGGCC
GATTTCCTTATCCAAAGTGGAATAGTGTATTTGATCAACTAACACAAGTCGTGAAAGGAGATCCTCCGCA
GCTGAGTAATTCTGAGGAAAGGGAATTCTCCCCGAGTTTCATCAACTTTGTCAACTTGTGCCTTACGAAG
GATGAATCCAAAAGGCTAAAGTATAAAGAGCTTCTGAAACATCCCTTTATTTTGATGTATGAAGAACGTG
CCGTTGAGGTCGCATGCTATGTTTGTAAAATCCTGGATCAAATGCCAGCTACTCCCAGCTCTCCCATGTA
TGTCGATTGA
